Addgene plasmid #87515: NH-10
Purpose: For library amplification of fragment NH-10
Depositing lab: Steve Pollard. Depositing organization: University of Edinburgh. Publication: STAR: a simple TAL effector assembly reaction using isothermal assembly. Gogolok S, Garcia-Diaz C, Pollard SM. Sci Rep. 2016 Sep 12;6:33209. doi: 10.1038/srep33209. PubMed 27615025.
Backbone
  Vector backbone: pMA-T
  Backbone manufacturer: Life Technologies
  Vector type: TALEN, Synthetic Biology ; TALE DBD library preparation
Growth in bacteria
  Bacterial resistance: Ampicillin, 100 μg/mL
  Growth temperature: 37°C
  Growth strain: DH5alpha
  Copy number: High Copy
Gene/Insert
  Gene/Insert name: NH-10
  Species: Synthetic
  Cloning method: Unknown
Terms and licenses: Academic/Nonprofit Terms; Industry Terms: Not Available to Industry
How to cite: NH-10 was a gift from Steve Pollard (Addgene plasmid # 87515 ; http://n2t.net/addgene:87515 ; RRID:Addgene_87515)
