[The description below was written by a language model from this plasmid's Addgene catalogue record and the feature table of its GenBank file.]
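Description:
NH-10 is a small (about 2.5 kb) synthetic-DNA storage plasmid built on the pMA-T backbone, a commercial gene-synthesis cloning vector. It is a purely bacterial construct: it replicates through a high-copy ColE1/pUC-type origin and is selected with ampicillin via a beta-lactamase (AmpR) gene driven by its own promoter. The record lists no eukaryotic promoters, reporters or viral elements, so it is not an expression or delivery vector.

The payload is a synthetic fragment named NH-10, catalogued under TALEN/synthetic biology for preparation of a TALE DNA-binding-domain library. The stated purpose is to serve as a template for library amplification of this fragment, which belongs to a TAL effector assembly system based on isothermal assembly. By TALE convention, "NH" probably denotes a repeat-variable diresidue associated with guanine recognition and "10" probably a position in the repeat array, but the record does not spell out either meaning, nor how many repeats the fragment contains.

The feature table does not annotate the insert itself. By position it presumably lies in the unannotated stretch downstream of the M13 forward primer sites and the T7 promoter and upstream of the L4440 primer site and the origin. The M13 and T7 sites offer convenient sequencing access from one side; the T7 promoter appears to be a backbone feature, since nothing in the record suggests transcription of the fragment is intended. In use, the plasmid is a stable, sequence-verified source from which the NH-10 module is amplified and combined with other modules to build custom TALE arrays.
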