LOCUS       Exported 2519 bp ds-DNA circular SYN 13-MAY-2021
DEFINITION  For library amplification of fragment NH-10.
ACCESSION   .
VERSION     .
KEYWORDS    NH-10
SOURCE      synthetic DNA construct
  ORGANISM  synthetic DNA construct
REFERENCE   1 (bases 1 to 2519)
  AUTHORS   Gogolok S, Garcia-Diaz C, Pollard SM
  TITLE     STAR: a simple TAL effector assembly reaction using isothermal
            assembly.
  JOURNAL   Sci Rep. 2016 Sep 12;6:33209. doi: 10.1038/srep33209.
  PUBMED    27615025
REFERENCE   2 (bases 1 to 2519)
  AUTHORS   .
  TITLE     Direct Submission
  JOURNAL   Exported May 13, 2021 from SnapGene Server 1.1.58
            http://www.snapgene.com
FEATURES             Location/Qualifiers
     source          1..2519
                     /organism="synthetic DNA construct"
                     /mol_type="other DNA"
     primer_bind     278..300
                     /label=M13/pUC Forward
                     /note="In lacZ gene"
     primer_bind     292..309
                     /label=M13 Forward
                     /note="In lacZ gene. Also called M13-F20 or M13 (-21)
                     Forward"
     primer_bind     293..309
                     /label=M13 fwd
                     /note="common sequencing primer, one of multiple similar
                     variants"
     primer_bind     320..339
                     /label=T7
                     /note="T7 promoter, forward primer"
     promoter        320..338
                     /label=T7 promoter
                     /note="promoter for bacteriophage T7 RNA polymerase"
     primer_bind     complement(662..679)
                     /label=L4440
                     /note="L4440 vector, forward primer"
     rep_origin      complement(772..1360)
                     /direction=LEFT
                     /label=ori
                     /note="high-copy-number ColE1/pMB1/pBR322/pUC origin of
                     replication"
     primer_bind     complement(852..871)
                     /label=pBR322ori-F
                     /note="pBR322 origin, forward primer"
     CDS             complement(1531..2391)
                     /codon_start=1
                     /gene="bla"
                     /product="beta-lactamase"
                     /label=AmpR
                     /note="confers resistance to ampicillin, carbenicillin, and
                     related antibiotics"
                     /translation="MSIQHFRVALIPFFAAFCLPVFAHPETLVKVKDAEDQLGARVGYI
                     ELDLNSGKILESFRPEERFPMMSTFKVLLCGAVLSRIDAGQEQLGRRIHYSQNDLVEYS
                     PVTEKHLTDGMTVRELCSAAITMSDNTAANLLLTTIGGPKELTAFLHNMGDHVTRLDRW
                     EPELNEAIPNDERDTTMPVAMATTLRKLLTGELLTLASRQQLIDWMEADKVAGPLLRSA
                     LPAGWFIADKSGAGERGSRGIIAALGPDGKPSRIVVIYTTGSQATMDERNRQIAEIGAS
                     LIKHW"
     primer_bind     2154..2173
                     /label=Amp-R
                     /note="Ampicillin resistance gene, reverse primer"
     promoter        complement(2392..2496)
                     /gene="bla"
                     /label=AmpR promoter
ORIGIN
        1 ctaaattgta agcgttaata ttttgttaaa attcgcgtta aatttttgtt aaatcagctc
       61 attttttaac caataggccg aaatcggcaa aatcccttat aaatcaaaag aatagaccga
      121 gatagggttg agtggccgct acagggcgct cccattcgcc attcaggctg cgcaactgtt
      181 gggaagggcg tttcggtgcg ggcctcttcg ctattacgcc agctggcgaa agggggatgt
      241 gctgcaaggc gattaagttg ggtaacgcca gggttttccc agtcacgacg ttgtaaaacg
      301 acggccagtg agcgcgacgt aatacgactc actatagggc gaattggcgg aaggccgtca
      361 aggccacgtg tcttgtccag agctcgtatc ctgcagttaa cccccgaaca ggtagtggca
      421 atcgcgtcga atcacggggg aaagcaagcc ctggaaaccg tgcaaaggtt gttgccggtc
      481 ctctgtcagg ctcacggatt aacgcccgac caggttgttc tgcaggatac ggtacctgga
      541 gcacaagact ggcctcatgg gccttccgct cactgcccgc tttccagtcg ggaaacctgt
      601 cgtgccagct gcattaacat ggtcatagct gtttccttgc gtattgggcg ctctccgctt
      661 cctcgctcac tgactcgctg cgctcggtcg ttcgggtaaa gcctggggtg cctaatgagc
      721 aaaaggccag caaaaggcca ggaaccgtaa aaaggccgcg ttgctggcgt ttttccatag
      781 gctccgcccc cctgacgagc atcacaaaaa tcgacgctca agtcagaggt ggcgaaaccc
      841 gacaggacta taaagatacc aggcgtttcc ccctggaagc tccctcgtgc gctctcctgt
      901 tccgaccctg ccgcttaccg gatacctgtc cgcctttctc ccttcgggaa gcgtggcgct
      961 ttctcatagc tcacgctgta ggtatctcag ttcggtgtag gtcgttcgct ccaagctggg
     1021 ctgtgtgcac gaaccccccg ttcagcccga ccgctgcgcc ttatccggta actatcgtct
     1081 tgagtccaac ccggtaagac acgacttatc gccactggca gcagccactg gtaacaggat
     1141 tagcagagcg aggtatgtag gcggtgctac agagttcttg aagtggtggc ctaactacgg
     1201 ctacactaga agaacagtat ttggtatctg cgctctgctg aagccagtta ccttcggaaa
     1261 aagagttggt agctcttgat ccggcaaaca aaccaccgct ggtagcggtg gtttttttgt
     1321 ttgcaagcag cagattacgc gcagaaaaaa aggatctcaa gaagatcctt tgatcttttc
     1381 tacggggtct gacgctcagt ggaacgaaaa ctcacgttaa gggattttgg tcatgagatt
     1441 atcaaaaagg atcttcacct agatcctttt aaattaaaaa tgaagtttta aatcaatcta
     1501 aagtatatat gagtaaactt ggtctgacag ttaccaatgc ttaatcagtg aggcacctat
     1561 ctcagcgatc tgtctatttc gttcatccat agttgcctga ctccccgtcg tgtagataac
     1621 tacgatacgg gagggcttac catctggccc cagtgctgca atgataccgc gagaaccacg
     1681 ctcaccggct ccagatttat cagcaataaa ccagccagcc ggaagggccg agcgcagaag
     1741 tggtcctgca actttatccg cctccatcca gtctattaat tgttgccggg aagctagagt
     1801 aagtagttcg ccagttaata gtttgcgcaa cgttgttgcc attgctacag gcatcgtggt
     1861 gtcacgctcg tcgtttggta tggcttcatt cagctccggt tcccaacgat caaggcgagt
     1921 tacatgatcc cccatgttgt gcaaaaaagc ggttagctcc ttcggtcctc cgatcgttgt
     1981 cagaagtaag ttggccgcag tgttatcact catggttatg gcagcactgc ataattctct
     2041 tactgtcatg ccatccgtaa gatgcttttc tgtgactggt gagtactcaa ccaagtcatt
     2101 ctgagaatag tgtatgcggc gaccgagttg ctcttgcccg gcgtcaatac gggataatac
     2161 cgcgccacat agcagaactt taaaagtgct catcattgga aaacgttctt cggggcgaaa
     2221 actctcaagg atcttaccgc tgttgagatc cagttcgatg taacccactc gtgcacccaa
     2281 ctgatcttca gcatctttta ctttcaccag cgtttctggg tgagcaaaaa caggaaggca
     2341 aaatgccgca aaaaagggaa taagggcgac acggaaatgt tgaatactca tactcttcct
     2401 ttttcaatat tattgaagca tttatcaggg ttattgtctc atgagcggat acatatttga
     2461 atgtatttag aaaaataaac aaataggggt tccgcgcaca tttccccgaa aagtgccac
//
