>Addgene plasmid #87515 | NH-10 | depositor partial sequence | sequence record 170680 | NH-10 RVD flanked by BciVI sites
GTATCCTGCAGTTAACCCCCGAACAGGTAGTGGCAATCGCGTCGAATCACGGGGGAAAGCAAGCCCTGGA
AACCGTGCAAAGGTTGTTGCCGGTCCTCTGTCAGGCTCACGGATTAACGCCCGACCAGGTTGTTCTGCAG
GATAC
